Addgene plasmid #8999: 1478 pcDNA3 flag HA 14-3-3 beta
Depositing lab: William Sellers. Depositing organization: Dana-Farber Cancer Institute.
Backbone
  Vector backbone: pcDNA3
  Backbone manufacturer: Invitrogen
  Backbone size w/o insert (bp): 5446
  Vector type: Mammalian Expression
  Selectable markers: Neomycin (select with G418)
Growth in bacteria
  Bacterial resistance: Ampicillin, 100 μg/mL
  Growth temperature: 37°C
  Growth strain: DH5alpha
  Copy number: High Copy
Gene/Insert
  Gene/Insert name: 14-3-3 beta (alt name: 14-3-3)
  Species: H. sapiens (human)
  Insert size (bp): 750
  Entrez Gene: YWHAB (a.k.a. GW128, HEL-S-1, HS1, KCIP-1, YWHAA)
  Tag / fusion protein: flag (N terminal on backbone); HA (N terminal on backbone)
  Cloning method: Restriction Enzyme; 5′ cloning site BamHI (not destroyed); 3′ cloning site XbaI (not destroyed)
  Sequencing primers: 5′ T7
Terms and licenses: Academic/Nonprofit Terms; Industry Terms: Not Available to Industry
Depositor comments: Created by Francisca Vazquez.
How to cite: 1478 pcDNA3 flag HA 14-3-3 beta was a gift from William Sellers (Addgene plasmid # 8999 ; http://n2t.net/addgene:8999 ; RRID:Addgene_8999)
