[The description below was written by a language model from this plasmid's Addgene catalogue record.]
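Description:
1478 pcDNA3 flag HA 14-3-3 beta is a mammalian expression plasmid built on the Invitrogen pcDNA3 backbone (about 5.4 kb without insert). It carries the human 14-3-3 beta coding sequence (gene YWHAB), an insert of roughly 750 bp. The insert was placed between the BamHI and XbaI sites by restriction cloning, and both sites remain intact. The backbone supplies tandem FLAG and HA epitope tags upstream of the cloning site, so the protein is produced with both tags at its N terminus. The plasmid is maintained in E. coli as a high-copy plasmid under ampicillin selection. A neomycin resistance marker allows G418 selection of stably transfected mammalian cells.

The record does not name a promoter and no feature table is provided. However, pcDNA3 vectors generally drive the insert from the strong constitutive CMV immediate-early promoter. A T7 promoter lies just upstream of the cloning region, which is consistent with T7 being listed as the 5′ sequencing primer. The standard backbone also normally provides a polyadenylation signal downstream of the insert and an SV40-driven neomycin cassette.

14-3-3 proteins are adaptor proteins that bind phosphoserine/phosphothreonine motifs on many signalling partners. The record does not give a specific purpose for the construct. A dual FLAG-HA tagged version is well suited to transient or stable overexpression in mammalian cells. The tags also allow detection by immunoblotting or immunofluorescence, and single or sequential affinity purification and co-immunoprecipitation to examine interacting proteins.
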