>Addgene plasmid #8999 | 1478 pcDNA3 flag HA 14-3-3 beta | addgene partial sequence | sequence record 17588 | T7 5'-TAATACGACTCACTATAGGG-3'
TGACAAGCTCGATGGAGGAACCCCTACGACGTGCCCGACTACGCCAGCGGATCCACAATGGATAAAAGTG
AGCTGGTACAGAAAGCCAAACTCGCTGAGCAGGCTGAGCGCTATGATGATATGGCTGCAGCCATGAAGGC
AGTCACAGAACAGGGGCATGAACTCTCCAACGAAGAGAGAAATCTGCTCTCTGTTGCCTACAAGAATGTG
GTAGGCGCCCGCCGCTCTTCCTGGCGTGTCATCTCCAGCATTGAGCAGAAAACAGAGAGGAATGAGAAGA
AGCAGCAGATGGGCAAAGAGTACCGTGAGAAGATAGAGGCAGAACTGCAGGACATCTGCAATGATGTTCT
GGAGCTGTTGGACAAATATCTTATTCCCAATGCTACACAACCAGAAAGTAAGGTGTTCTACTTGAAAATG
AAAGGAGATTATTTTAGGTATCTTTCTGAAGTGGCATCTGGAGACAACAAACAAACCACTGTGTCGAACT
CCCAGCAGGCTTACCAGGAAGCATTTGAAATTAGTAAGAAAGAAATGCAGCCTACACACCCAATTCGTCT
TGGTCTGGCACTAAATTTCTCAGTCTTTTACTATGAGATTCTAAACTCTCCTGAAAAGGCCTGTAGCCTG
GCAAAAACGGCATTTGATGAAGCAATTGCTGAATTGGATACGCTGAATGAAGAGTCTTATAAAGACAGCA
CTCTGATCATGCAGTTACTTAGGGACAATCTCACTCTGTGGACATCGGANAACCAGGGAGACGAAGGAGA
CGCTGGGGAGGGAGAGAACGGAATTCTGCAGATATCCATCACACTGGCGGCCGCTCGAGCATGCATCTAG
AGGGCCCTATTCTATAGTGTCACCTAAATGCTAGAGCTCGCTGATCAGCCTCGACTGTGCCTTCTAGTTG
CCAGCCATCTGTTGTTTGCCCTCCCCCGTGCCTCCTTGACCCT
